Addgene plasmid #78709: nm-mhc-b
Purpose: Encodes zebrafish nm-mhc-b
Depositing lab: Sarah Childs. Depositing organization: University of Calgary. Publication: Spatiotemporal expression of smooth muscle markers in developing zebrafish gut. Georgijevic S, Subramanian Y, Rollins EL, Starovic-Subota O, Tang AC, Childs SJ. Dev Dyn. 2007 Jun;236(6):1623-32. 10.1002/dvdy.21165 PubMed 17474123.
Backbone
  Vector backbone: pBluescript
  Vector type: Bacterial Expression
Growth in bacteria
  Bacterial resistance: Ampicillin, 100 μg/mL
  Growth temperature: 37°C
  Growth strain: DH5alpha
  Copy number: High Copy
Gene/Insert
  Gene/Insert name: nm-mhc-b (alt name: myosin, heavy chain 10, non-muscle)
  Species: D. rerio (zebrafish)
  Insert size (bp): 580
  GenBank ID: AY934530
  Entrez Gene: myh10 (a.k.a. dZ204D19.2, si:dz150i12.3, wu:fc46h07, wu:fy19d11)
  Cloning method: Restriction Enzyme; 5′ cloning site EcoRV (not destroyed); 3′ cloning site EcoRV (not destroyed)
  Sequencing primers: 5′ T7
Terms and licenses: Academic/Nonprofit Terms; Industry Terms: Not Available to Industry
Depositor comments: Primers used to amplify cDNA: CCTGAGCCGAGAGGTCAA and CACGGAGAGCTGCAGGAG
How to cite: nm-mhc-b was a gift from Sarah Childs (Addgene plasmid # 78709 ; http://n2t.net/addgene:78709 ; RRID:Addgene_78709)
