[The description below was written by a language model from this plasmid's Addgene catalogue record.]
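Description:
nm-mhc-b is a pBluescript-based plasmid carrying a short fragment of the zebrafish (Danio rerio) gene myh10, which encodes non-muscle myosin heavy chain B (myosin, heavy chain 10, non-muscle). The insert is recorded as about 580 bp, so it represents only a small portion of this very large coding sequence rather than a full-length open reading frame. It was amplified from cDNA by PCR and placed into the EcoRV site of the polylinker, with the site retained on both sides. Because a single blunt site was used, the insert could lie in either direction, and the record does not state its orientation. The T7 primer site in the backbone is listed for sequencing from the 5′ end.

The plasmid is a high-copy vector maintained in standard E. coli cloning strains under ampicillin selection. Although catalogued as a bacterial expression vector, pBluescript is essentially a general cloning phagemid whose polylinker is typically flanked by phage RNA polymerase promoters, allowing run-off in vitro transcription of either strand of an insert. No feature table is provided, so the exact pBluescript version and the arrangement of these elements cannot be confirmed here. The small gene-specific fragment, together with an associated study of the spatiotemporal expression of smooth muscle markers in the developing zebrafish gut, suggests that the construct serves as a template for riboprobes to detect myh10 transcripts by in situ hybridization. The record itself states only that it encodes zebrafish nm-mhc-b.
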