>Addgene plasmid #78709 | nm-mhc-b | addgene partial sequence | sequence record 147960 | T7 5'-TAATACGACTCACTATAGGG-3'
GTGACGGTATCGATAAGCTTGATCAGCGCTGCACAGAAGAGTGAGAACGCACGTCAGCAGCTCGAGCGCC
AGAACAAGGACTTAAAATCCAAGCTGCAGGAACTCGAGGGATCCGTCAAATCAAAGTTCAAGGCCTCTAT
CGCCGCCCTGGAGGCAAAGATCCTCCAGCTAGAGGAGCAGCTCGAACAGGAAGCAAAGGAAAGAGCTGCA
GCTAATAAGATTGTGCGTCGCACAGGGAAGAAGCTGAAGGAGGTGTTCATGCAGGTGGAGGACGAGCGGC
GCCATGCAGACCAGTATAAGGAACAGATGGAAAAGGCCAACTCGCGCATGAAGCAGCTGAAGAGGCAGCT
GGAGGAGGCTGAGGAGGAGGCAACGCGAGCAAACGCTTCCCGCAGGAAACTGCAGAGAGAGCTGGATGAT
GCCACTGAAGCCAGCGAGGGCCTGAGCCGAGAGGTCAACACACTCAAGAACAGACTCAGACGTGGCGGTC
CAGTGAGCTTCTCCTCCAGTCGTTCGGGACGCAGGCAGCTGCAGATGGAGGGAGACTTCTCTGACGACGA
CGCAGACAGCAAAGCCAGCGATCTGAACGAGAACCAGCCTCCTCCAGCAGAATAACATAACACACCCTTC
ATCAACACCTCATTCTGCTCCTGCAGCTCTCCGTGATCGAATTCCTGCAGCCCGGGGGATCCACTAGTTC
T
